Addgene plasmid #80048: pCMV-EPN-01(ΔI)
Purpose: Expression of EPN-01 assembly mutant L33R
Depositing lab: Wesley Sundquist. Depositing organization: University of Utah. Publication: Designed proteins induce the formation of nanocage-containing extracellular vesicles. Votteler J, Ogohara C, Yi S, Hsia Y, Nattermann U, Belnap DM, King NP, Sundquist WI. Nature. 2016 Dec 8;540(7632):292-295. doi: 10.1038/nature20607. Epub 2016 Nov 30. PubMed 27919066.
Backbone
  Vector backbone: pCMV(WT)
  Backbone manufacturer: ...
  Backbone size w/o insert (bp): 5478
  Total vector size (bp): 6305
  Vector type: Mammalian Expression
  Selectable markers: Neomycin (select with G418)
Growth in bacteria
  Bacterial resistance: Ampicillin, 100 μg/mL
  Growth temperature: 37°C
  Growth strain: DH5alpha
  Copy number: High Copy
Gene/Insert
  Gene/Insert name: EPN-01(L33R)
  Species: Synthetic
  Insert size (bp): 849
  Mutation: L33R
  Promoter: CMV
  Tag / fusion protein: Myc
  Cloning method: Restriction Enzyme; 5′ cloning site NdeI (not destroyed); 3′ cloning site XhoI (not destroyed)
  Sequencing primers: 5′ T7; 3′ BGHR
Terms and licenses: Academic/Nonprofit Terms; Industry Terms: Not Available to Industry
Depositor comments: Please note that the L33R mutation is numbered according to the original I3-01 protein and is L50R when numbered according to EPN-01.
How to cite: pCMV-EPN-01(ΔI) was a gift from Wesley Sundquist (Addgene plasmid # 80048 ; http://n2t.net/addgene:80048 ; RRID:Addgene_80048)
