[The description below was written by a language model from this plasmid's Addgene catalogue record and pLannotate feature annotations shown in this document.]
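Description:
pCMV-EPN-01(ΔI) is a 6.3 kb mammalian expression plasmid built on a pCMV(WT) backbone. It is propagated in E. coli from a high-copy ColE1/pUC-type origin under ampicillin selection (β-lactamase with its own promoter). It also carries an f1 phage origin and remnants of the lac promoter/operator region. For stable selection in mammalian cells, an SV40 early promoter drives a neomycin phosphotransferase gene that confers G418 resistance and is terminated by an SV40 polyadenylation signal.

The payload is an 849 bp synthetic open reading frame, EPN-01(L33R), cloned between NdeI and XhoI sites. It sits downstream of the human CMV immediate-early enhancer and promoter and upstream of the bovine growth hormone polyadenylation signal. A T7 promoter lies just before the insert and serves as a sequencing primer site. The protein carries a Myc tag, although the record does not state the tag's position.

The associated publication concerns designed proteins that induce the formation of nanocage-containing extracellular vesicles. Automated annotation detects a segment of HIV-1 Gag p6 near the 3′ end of the coding region. This p6 region recruits the host factors TSG101 and ALIX (PDCD6IP/AIP1) to promote budding. The rest of the designed coding sequence was not annotated.

This version carries the L33R substitution, numbered according to the parental I3-01 nanocage protein and equivalent to L50R in EPN-01 numbering. The depositor describes it as an assembly mutant. Given that description, it most plausibly serves as an assembly-defective comparison for the parental EPN-01 protein in transfected mammalian cells, though the record does not spell out this use.
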