Features (pLannotate 1.2.2; 20 found; start..end, strand, type, name):
     28..80      -  misc_feature   bom (fragment): basis of mobility region from pBR322
    235..614     +  enhancer       CMV enhancer: human cytomegalovirus immediate early enhancer
    615..818     +  promoter       CMV promoter: human cytomegalovirus (CMV) immediate early promoter
    814..847     +  LTR            5' LTR (truncated) (fragment): truncated 5' long terminal repeat (LTR) from HIV-1
    863..881     +  promoter       T7 promoter: promoter for bacteriophage T7 RNA polymerase
   1642..1797    +  CDS            gag (fragment): GAG_HV1H2 - Experimental evidence at protein level: Swiss-Prot protein existence level 1. [p6-gag]: Plays a role in budding of the assembled particle by interacting with the host class E VPS proteins TSG101 and PDCD6IP/AIP1. From Human immunodeficiency virus type 1 group M subtype B (isolate HXB2) (HIV-1).
   1902..2126    +  polyA_signal   bGH poly(A) signal: bovine growth hormone polyadenylation signal
   2130..2151    +  promoter       SV40 promoter (fragment): SV40 enhancer and early promoter
   2172..2600    +  rep_origin     f1 ori (sequence partly withheld): f1 bacteriophage origin of replication; arrow indicates direction of (+) strand synthesis
   2614..2943    +  promoter       SV40 promoter: SV40 enhancer and early promoter
   3010..3801    +  CDS            neo: KKA2_KLEPN - Also known as kan, nptII. Experimental evidence at protein level: Swiss-Prot protein existence level 1. Resistance to kanamycin, neomycin, paromomycin, ribostamycin, butirosin and gentamicin B. From Klebsiella pneumoniae.
   3825..3983    +  CDS            ble (fragment): BLE_KLEPN - Experimental evidence at protein level: Swiss-Prot protein existence level 1. Binding protein with a strong affinity to the bleomycin family of antibiotics. Binds to CL990; an antimitotic-antibiotic compound. From Klebsiella pneumoniae.
   3978..4099    +  polyA_signal   SV40 poly(A) signal: SV40 polyadenylation signal
   4172..4188    -  protein_bind   lac operator: The lac repressor binds to the lac operator to inhibit transcription in E. coli. This inhibition can be relieved by adding lactose or isopropyl-β-D-thiogalactopyranoside (IPTG). lac repressor encoded by lacI
   4196..4226    -  promoter       lac promoter: promoter for the E. coli lac operon
   4241..4262    -  protein_bind   CAP binding site: CAP binding activates transcription in the presence of cAMP. E. coli catabolite activator protein
   4275..4367    -  CDS            lacI (fragment): lac repressor; lacI; The lac repressor binds to the lac operator to inhibit transcription in E. coli. This inhibition can be relieved by adding lactose or isopropyl-β-D-thiogalactopyranoside (IPTG).
   4550..5138    -  rep_origin     ori: high-copy-number ColE1/pMB1/pBR322/pUC origin of replication
   5309..6169    -  CDS            AmpR: β-lactamase; bla; confers resistance to ampicillin, carbenicillin, and related antibiotics
   6170..6274    -  promoter       AmpR promoter: bla
>Addgene plasmid #80048 | pCMV-EPN-01(ΔI) | depositor full sequence | sequence record 150321 | pCMV-EPN-01(ΔI) sequence 6305 bps
GACGGATCGGGAGATCTCCCGATCCCCTATGGTGCACTCTCAGTACAATCTGCTCTGATGCCGCATAGTT
AAGCCAGTATCTGCTCCCTGCTTGTGTGTTGGAGGTCGCTGAGTAGTGCGCGAGCAAAATTTAAGCTACA
ACAAGGCAAGGCTTGACCGACAATTGCATGAAGAATCTGCTTAGGGTTAGGCGTTTTGCGCTGCTTCGCG
ATGTACGGGCCAGATATACGCGTTGACATTGATTATTGACTAGTTATTAATAGTAATCAATTACGGGGTC
ATTAGTTCATAGCCCATATATGGAGTTCCGCGTTACATAACTTACGGTAAATGGCCCGCCTGGCTGACCG
CCCAACGACCCCCGCCCATTGACGTCAATAATGACGTATGTTCCCATAGTAACGCCAATAGGGACTTTCC
ATTGACGTCAATGGGTGGAGTATTTACGGTAAACTGCCCACTTGGCAGTACATCAAGTGTATCATATGCC
AAGTACGCCCCCTATTGACGTCAATGACGGTAAATGGCCCGCCTGGCATTATGCCCAGTACATGACCTTA
TGGGACTTTCCTACTTGGCAGTACATCTACGTATTAGTCATCGCTATTACCATGGTGATGCGGTTTTGGC
AGTACATCAATGGGCGTGGATAGCGGTTTGACTCACGGGGATTTCCAAGTCTCCACCCCATTGACGTCAA
TGGGAGTTTGTTTTGGCACCAAAATCAACGGGACTTTCCAAAATGTCGTAACAACTCCGCCCCATTGACG
CAAATGGGCGGTAGGCGTGTACGGTGGGAGGTCTATATAAGCAGAGCTCTCTGGCTAACTAGAGAACCCA
CTGCTTACTGGCTTATCGAAATTAATACGACTCACTATAGGGAGACCCAAGCTGGCTAGCGTTTAAACGG
GCCCTCTAGAATTATCGATCCGGAGGTACCCGGGCGGCCGCATGGGTGCGCGTGCGTCTGGTTCTAAATC
TGGCTCCGGCTCTGACTCTGGTAGCAAAATCGAAGAGCTGTTCAAGAAACACAAGATCGTTGCCGTGCTG
CGTGCCAATAGTGTGGAAGAAGCGAAAAAGAAAGCGCTGGCGGTTTTCCGGGGCGGCGTTCATCTGATTG
AAATTACCTTTACCGTGCCGGATGCGGATACCGTGATTAAGGAACTGAGCTTTCTGAAGGAAATGGGCGC
GATTATTGGTGCGGGCACCGTGACCAGCGTGGAGCAGTGCCGTAAAGCGGTGGAAAGTGGCGCCGAATTC
ATTGTGAGTCCGCACCTGGACGAGGAAATTAGCCAATTTTGCAAGGAGAAGGGTGTGTTCTATATGCCAG
GCGTTATGACCCCGACCGAACTGGTGAAAGCCATGAAACTGGGCCATACCATCTTAAAACTGTTTCCGGG
TGAGGTGGTGGGTCCGCAGTTTGTTAAAGCGATGAAAGGTCCGTTTCCGAATGTGAAATTTGTGCCAACC
GGCGGTGTTAATCTGGACAATGTGTGCGAATGGTTCAAAGCGGGCGTGCTGGCCGTGGGCGTGGGCAGCG
CGTTAGTGAAAGGCACCCCGGTGGAAGTGGCGGAAAAGGCCAAGGCGTTCGTTGAGAAGATTCGTGGCTG
CACCGAACAGAAACTGATTAGCGAAGAAGATCTGCAGTCTCGTCCGGAACCGACCGCACCGCCGGAAGAA
TCTTTCCGTTCTGGTGTTGAAACCACCACGCCACCGCAAAAACAGGAGCCGATCGACAAAGAACTGTACC
CGCTGACCTCTCTGCGTTCTCTGTTCGGTAACGACCCGTCTTCTCAGTGACTCGAGAAGCTTGCTAGCAG
ATCTTTTTCCCTCTGCCAAAAATTATGGGGACATCATGAAGCCCCTTGAGCACTTAAGTTTAAACCGCTG
ATCAGCCTCGACTGTGCCTTCTAGTTGCCAGCCATCTGTTGTTTGCCCCTCCCCCGTGCCTTCCTTGACC
CTGGAAGGTGCCACTCCCACTGTCCTTTCCTAATAAAATGAGGAAATTGCATCGCATTGTCTGAGTAGGT
GTCATTCTATTCTGGGGGGTGGGGTGGGGCAGGACAGCAAGGGGGAGGATTGGGAAGACAATAGCAGGCA
TGCTGGGGATGCGGTGGGCTCTATGGCTTCTGAGGCGGAAAGAACCAGCTGGGGCTCTAGGGGGTATCCC
C
[124 nt withheld, positions 2172-2295]
C
[91 nt withheld, positions 2297-2387]
A
[49 nt withheld, positions 2389-2437]
CCTTTGACGTTGGAGTCCACGTTCTTT
[37 nt withheld, positions 2465-2501]
ACCCTATCTCGGTCTATTCTTTTGATTTATAAGGGATTTTGCCGATTTCGGCCTATTGGTTAAAAAATGA
GCTGATTTAACAAAAATTTAACGCGAATTAATTCTGTGGAATGTGTGTCAGTTAGGGTGTGGAAAGTCCC
CAGGCTCCCCAGCAGGCAGAAGTATGCAAAGCATGCATCTCAATTAGTCAGCAACCAGGTGTGGAAAGTC
CCCAGGCTCCCCAGCAGGCAGAAGTATGCAAAGCATGCATCTCAATTAGTCAGCAACCATAGTCCCGCCC
CTAACTCCGCCCATCCCGCCCCTAACTCCGCCCAGTTCCGCCCATTCTCCGCCCCATGGCTGACTAATTT
TTTTTATTTATGCAGAGGCCGAGGCCGCCTCTGCCTCTGAGCTATTCCAGAAGTAGTGAGGAGGCTTTTT
TGGAGGCCTAGGCTTTTGCAAAAAGCTCCCGGGAGCTTGTATATCCATTTTCGGATCTGATCAAGAGACA
GGATGAGGATCGTTTCGCATGATTGAACAAGATGGATTGCACGCAGGTTCTCCGGCCGCTTGGGTGGAGA
GGCTATTCGGCTATGACTGGGCACAACAGACAATCGGCTGCTCTGATGCCGCCGTGTTCCGGCTGTCAGC
GCAGGGGCGCCCGGTTCTTTTTGTCAAGACCGACCTGTCCGGTGCCCTGAATGAACTGCAGGACGAGGCA
GCGCGGCTATCGTGGCTGGCCACGACGGGCGTTCCTTGCGCAGCTGTGCTCGACGTTGTCACTGAAGCGG
GAAGGGACTGGCTGCTATTGGGCGAAGTGCCGGGGCAGGATCTCCTGTCATCTCACCTTGCTCCTGCCGA
GAAAGTATCCATCATGGCTGATGCAATGCGGCGGCTGCATACGCTTGATCCGGCTACCTGCCCATTCGAC
CACCAAGCGAAACATCGCATCGAGCGAGCACGTACTCGGATGGAAGCCGGTCTTGTCGATCAGGATGATC
TGGACGAAGAGCATCAGGGGCTCGCGCCAGCCGAACTGTTCGCCAGGCTCAAGGCGCGCATGCCCGACGG
CGAGGATCTCGTCGTGACCCATGGCGATGCCTGCTTGCCGAATATCATGGTGGAAAATGGCCGCTTTTCT
GGATTCATCGACTGTGGCCGGCTGGGTGTGGCGGACCGCTATCAGGACATAGCGTTGGCTACCCGTGATA
TTGCTGAAGAGCTTGGCGGCGAATGGGCTGACCGCTTCCTCGTGCTTTACGGTATCGCCGCTCCCGATTC
GCAGCGCATCGCCTTCTATCGCCTTCTTGACGAGTTCTTCTGAGCGGGACTCTGGGGTTCGAAATGACCG
ACCAAGCGACGCCCAACCTGCCATCACGAGATTTCGATTCCACCGCCGCCTTCTATGAAAGGTTGGGCTT
CGGAATCGTTTTCCGGGACGCCGGCTGGATGATCCTCCAGCGCGGGGATCTCATGCTGGAGTTCTTCGCC
CACCCCAACTTGTTTATTGCAGCTTATAATGGTTACAAATAAAGCAATAGCATCACAAATTTCACAAATA
AAGCATTTTTTTCACTGCATTCTAGTTGTGGTTTGTCCAAACTCATCAATGTATCTTATCATGTCTGTAT
ACCGTCGACCTCTAGCTAGAGCTTGGCGTAATCATGGTCATAGCTGTTTCCTGTGTGAAATTGTTATCCG
CTCACAATTCCACACAACATACGAGCCGGAAGCATAAAGTGTAAAGCCTGGGGTGCCTAATGAGTGAGCT
AACTCACATTAATTGCGTTGCGCTCACTGCCCGCTTTCCAGTCGGGAAACCTGTCGTGCCAGCTGCATTA
ATGAATCGGCCAACGCGCGGGGAGAGGCGGTTTGCGTATTGGGCGCTCTTCCGCTTCCTCGCTCACTGAC
TCGCTGCGCTCGGTCGTTCGGCTGCGGCGAGCGGTATCAGCTCACTCAAAGGCGGTAATACGGTTATCCA
CAGAATCAGGGGATAACGCAGGAAAGAACATGTGAGCAAAAGGCCAGCAAAAGGCCAGGAACCGTAAAAA
GGCCGCGTTGCTGGCGTTTTTCCATAGGCTCCGCCCCCCTGACGAGCATCACAAAAATCGACGCTCAAGT
CAGAGGTGGCGAAACCCGACAGGACTATAAAGATACCAGGCGTTTCCCCCTGGAAGCTCCCTCGTGCGCT
CTCCTGTTCCGACCCTGCCGCTTACCGGATACCTGTCCGCCTTTCTCCCTTCGGGAAGCGTGGCGCTTTC
TCATAGCTCACGCTGTAGGTATCTCAGTTCGGTGTAGGTCGTTCGCTCCAAGCTGGGCTGTGTGCACGAA
CCCCCCGTTCAGCCCGACCGCTGCGCCTTATCCGGTAACTATCGTCTTGAGTCCAACCCGGTAAGACACG
ACTTATCGCCACTGGCAGCAGCCACTGGTAACAGGATTAGCAGAGCGAGGTATGTAGGCGGTGCTACAGA
GTTCTTGAAGTGGTGGCCTAACTACGGCTACACTAGAAGAACAGTATTTGGTATCTGCGCTCTGCTGAAG
CCAGTTACCTTCGGAAAAAGAGTTGGTAGCTCTTGATCCGGCAAACAAACCACCGCTGGTAGCGGTGGTT
TTTTTGTTTGCAAGCAGCAGATTACGCGCAGAAAAAAAGGATCTCAAGAAGATCCTTTGATCTTTTCTAC
GGGGTCTGACGCTCAGTGGAACGAAAACTCACGTTAAGGGATTTTGGTCATGAGATTATCAAAAAGGATC
TTCACCTAGATCCTTTTAAATTAAAAATGAAGTTTTAAATCAATCTAAAGTATATATGAGTAAACTTGGT
CTGACAGTTACCAATGCTTAATCAGTGAGGCACCTATCTCAGCGATCTGTCTATTTCGTTCATCCATAGT
TGCCTGACTCCCCGTCGTGTAGATAACTACGATACGGGAGGGCTTACCATCTGGCCCCAGTGCTGCAATG
ATACCGCGAGACCCACGCTCACCGGCTCCAGATTTATCAGCAATAAACCAGCCAGCCGGAAGGGCCGAGC
GCAGAAGTGGTCCTGCAACTTTATCCGCCTCCATCCAGTCTATTAATTGTTGCCGGGAAGCTAGAGTAAG
TAGTTCGCCAGTTAATAGTTTGCGCAACGTTGTTGCCATTGCTACAGGCATCGTGGTGTCACGCTCGTCG
TTTGGTATGGCTTCATTCAGCTCCGGTTCCCAACGATCAAGGCGAGTTACATGATCCCCCATGTTGTGCA
AAAAAGCGGTTAGCTCCTTCGGTCCTCCGATCGTTGTCAGAAGTAAGTTGGCCGCAGTGTTATCACTCAT
GGTTATGGCAGCACTGCATAATTCTCTTACTGTCATGCCATCCGTAAGATGCTTTTCTGTGACTGGTGAG
TACTCAACCAAGTCATTCTGAGAATAGTGTATGCGGCGACCGAGTTGCTCTTGCCCGGCGTCAATACGGG
ATAATACCGCGCCACATAGCAGAACTTTAAAAGTGCTCATCATTGGAAAACGTTCTTCGGGGCGAAAACT
CTCAAGGATCTTACCGCTGTTGAGATCCAGTTCGATGTAACCCACTCGTGCACCCAACTGATCTTCAGCA
TCTTTTACTTTCACCAGCGTTTCTGGGTGAGCAAAAACAGGAAGGCAAAATGCCGCAAAAAAGGGAATAA
GGGCGACACGGAAATGTTGAATACTCATACTCTTCCTTTTTCAATATTATTGAAGCATTTATCAGGGTTA
TTGTCTCATGAGCGGATACATATTTGAATGTATTTAGAAAAATAAACAAATAGGGGTTCCGCGCACATTT
CCCCGAAAAGTGCCACCTGACGTC
