>Addgene plasmid #80048 | pCMV-EPN-01(ΔI) | addgene partial sequence | sequence record 157764 | T7 5'-TAATACGACTCACTATAGGG-3'
ATTATCGATCCGGAGGTACCCGGGCGGCCGCATGGGTGCGCGTGCGTCTGGTTCTAAATCTGGCTCCGGC
TCTGACTCTGGTAGCAAAATCGAAGAGCTGTTCAAGAAACACAAGATCGTTGCCGTGCTGCGTGCCAATA
GTGTGGAAGAAGCGAAAAAGAAAGCGCTGGCGGTTTTCCGGGGCGGCGTTCATCTGATTGAAATTACCTT
TACCGTGCCGGATGCGGATACCGTGATTAAGGAACTGAGCTTTCTGAAGGAAATGGGCGCGATTATTGGT
GCGGGCACCGTGACCAGCGTGGAGCAGTGCCGTAAAGCGGTGGAAAGTGGCGCCGAATTCATTGTGAGTC
CGCACCTGGACGAGGAAATTAGCCAATTTTGCAAGGAGAAGGGTGTGTTCTATATGCCAGGCGTTATGAC
CCCGACCGAACTGGTGAAAGCCATGAAACTGGGCCATACCATCTTAAAACTGTTTCCGGGTGAGGTGGTG
GGTCCGCAGTTTGTTAAAGCGATGAAAGGTCCGTTTCCGAATGTGAAATTTGTGCCAACCGGCGGTGTTA
ATCTGGACAATGTGTGCGAATGGTTCAAAGCGGGCGTGCTGGCCGTGGGCGTGGGCAGCGCGTTAGTGAA
AGGCACCCCGGTGGAAGTGGCGGAAAAGGCCAAGGCGTTCGTTGAGAAGATTCGTGGCTGCACCGAACAG
AAACTGATTAGCGAAGAAGATCTGCAGTCTCGTCCGGAACCGACCGCACCGCCGGAAGAATCTTTCCGTT
CTGGTGTTGAAACCACCACGCCACCGCAAA
