>Addgene plasmid #80048 | pCMV-EPN-01(ΔI) | addgene partial sequence | sequence record 157765 | BGH-rev 5'-TAGAAGGCACAGTCGAGG-3'
GGGCTTCATGATGTCCCCATAATTTTTGGCAGAGGGAAAAAGATCTGCTAGCAAGCTTCTCGAGTCACTG
AGAAGACGGGTCGTTACCGAACAGAGAACGCAGAGAGGTCAGCGGGTACAGTTCTTTGTCGATCGGCTCC
TGTTTTTGCGGTGGCGTGGTGGTTTCAACACCAGAACGGAAAGATTCTTCCGGCGGTGCGGTCGGTTCCG
GACGAGACTGCAGATCTTCTTCGCTAATCAGTTTCTGTTCGGTGCAGCCACGAATCTTCTCAACGAACGC
CTTGGCCTTTTCCGCCACTTCCACCGGGGTGCCTTTCACTAACGCGCTGCCCACGCCCACGGCCAGCACG
CCCGCTTTGAACCATTCGCACACATTGTCCAGATTAACACCGCCGGTTGGCACAAATTTCACATTCGGAA
ACGGACCTTTCATCGCTTTAACAAACTGCGGACCCACCACCTCACCCGGAAACAGTTTTAAGATGGTATG
GCCCAGTTTCATGGCTTTCACCAGTTCGGTCGGGGTCATAACGCCTGGCATATAGAACACACCCTTCTCC
TTGCAAAATTGGCTAATTTCCTCGTCCAGGTGCGGACTCACAATGAATTCGGCGCCACTTTCCACCGCTT
TACGGCACTGCTCCACGCTGGTCACGGTGCCCGCACCAATAATCGCGCCCATTTCCTTCAGAAAGCTCAG
TTCCTTAATCACGGTATCCGCATCCGGCACGGTAAAGGTAATTTCAATCAGATGAACGCCGCCCCGGAAA
ACCGCCAGCGCTTTCTTTTTCGCTTCTTCCACACTATTGGCACGCAGCACGGCAACGATCTTGTGTTTCT
TGAACAGCTCTTCGATTTTGCTAC
